>Addgene plasmid #177979 | pmxs_COX4 | addgene full sequence | sequence record 349870 | Addgene NGS Result
CGCCAGTCCTCCGATTGACTGAGTCGCCCGGGTACCCGTGTATCCAATAAACCCTCTTGCAGTTGCATCC
GACTTGTGGTCTCGCTGTTCCTTGGGAGGGTCTCCTCTGAGTGATTGACTACCCGTCAGCGGGGGTCTTT
CACATGCAGCATGTATCAAAATTAATTTGGTTTTTTTTCTTAAGTATTTACATTAAATGGCCATAGTTGC
ATTAATGAATCGGCCAACGCGCGGGGAGAGGCGGTTTGCGTATTGGGCGCTCTTCCGCTTCCTCGCTCAC
TGACTCGCTGCGCTCGGTCGTTCGGCTGCGGCGAGCGGTATCAGCTCACTCAAAGGCGGTAATACGGTTA
TCCACAGAATCAGGGGATAACGCAGGAAAGAACATGTGAGCAAAAGGCCAGCAAAAGGCCAGGAACCGTA
AAAAGGCCGCGTTGCTGGCGTTTTTCCATAGGCTCCGCCCCCCTGACGAGCATCACAAAAATCGACGCTC
AAGTCAGAGGTGGCGAAACCCGACAGGACTATAAAGATACCAGGCGTTTCCCCCTGGAAGCTCCCTCGTG
CGCTCTCCTGTTCCGACCCTGCCGCTTACCGGATACCTGTCCGCCTTTCTCCCTTCGGGAAGCGTGGCGC
TTTCTCATAGCTCACGCTGTAGGTATCTCAGTTCGGTGTAGGTCGTTCGCTCCAAGCTGGGCTGTGTGCA
CGAACCCCCCGTTCAGCCCGACCGCTGCGCCTTATCCGGTAACTATCGTCTTGAGTCCAACCCGGTAAGA
CACGACTTATCGCCACTGGCAGCAGCCACTGGTAACAGGATTAGCAGAGCGAGGTATGTAGGCGGTGCTA
CAGAGTTCTTGAAGTGGTGGCCTAACTACGGCTACACTAGAAGAACAGTATTTGGTATCTGCGCTCTGCT
GAAGCCAGTTACCTTCGGAAAAAGAGTTGGTAGCTCTTGATCCGGCAAACAAACCACCGCTGGTAGCGGT
GGTTTTTTTGTTTGCAAGCAGCAGATTACGCGCAGAAAAAAAGGATCTCAAGAAGATCCTTTGATCTTTT
CTACGGGGTCTGACGCTCAGTGGAACGAAAACTCACGTTAAGGGATTTTGGTCATGAGATTATCAAAAAG
GATCTTCACCTAGATCCTTTTGCGGCCGGCCGCAAATCAATCTAAAGTATATATGAGTAAACTTGGTCTG
ACAGTTACCAATGCTTAATCAGTGAGGCACCTATCTCAGCGATCTGTCTATTTCGTTCATCCATAGTTGC
CTGACTCCCCGTCGTGTAGATAACTACGATACGGGAGGGCTTACCATCTGGCCCCAGTGCTGCAATGATA
CCGCGAGACCCACGCTCACCGGCTCCAGATTTATCAGCAATAAACCAGCCAGCCGGAAGGGCCGAGCGCA
GAAGTGGTCCTGCAACTTTATCCGCCTCCATCCAGTCTATTAATTGTTGCCGGGAAGCTAGAGTAAGTAG
TTCGCCAGTTAATAGTTTGCGCAACGTTGTTGCCATTGCTACAGGCATCGTGGTGTCACGCTCGTCGTTT
GGTATGGCTTCATTCAGCTCCGGTTCCCAACGATCAAGGCGAGTTACATGATCCCCCATGTTGTGCAAAA
AAGCGGTTAGCTCCTTCGGTCCTCCGATCGTTGTCAGAAGTAAGTTGGCCGCAGTGTTATCACTCATGGT
TATGGCAGCACTGCATAATTCTCTTACTGTCATGCCATCCGTAAGATGCTTTTCTGTGACTGGTGAGTAC
TCAACCAAGTCATTCTGAGAATAGTGTATGCGGCGACCGAGTTGCTCTTGCCCGGCGTCAATACGGGATA
ATACCGCGCCACATAGCAGAACTTTAAAAGTGCTCATCATTGGAAAACGTTCTTCGGGGCGAAAACTCTC
AAGGATCTTACCGCTGTTGAGATCCAGTTCGATGTAACCCACTCGTGCACCCAACTGATCTTCAGCATCT
TTTACTTTCACCAGCGTTTCTGGGTGAGCAAAAACAGGAAGGCAAAATGCCGCAAAAAAGGGAATAAGGG
CGACACGGAAATGTTGAATACTCATACTCTTCCTTTTTCAATATTATTGAAGCATTTATCAGGGTTATTG
TCTCATGAGCGGATACATATTTGAATGTATTTAGAAAAATAAACAAATAGGGGTTCCGCGCACATTTCCC
CGAAAAGTGCCACCTGCATAATGAAAGACCCCACCTGTAGGTTTGGCAAGCTAGCTTAAGTAACGCCATT
TTGCAAGGCATGGAAAAATACATAACTGAGAATAGAAAAGTTCAGATCAAGGTCAGGAACAGATGGAACA
GCTGAATATGGGCCAAACAGGATATCTGTGGTAAGCAGTTCCTGCCCCGGCTCAGGGCCAAGAACAGATG
GAACAGCTGAATATGGGCCAAACAGGATATCTGTGGTAAGCAGTTCCTGCCCCGGCTCAGGGCCAAGAAC
AGATGGTCCCCAGATGCGGTCCAGCCCTCAGCAGTTTCTAGAGAACCATCAGATGTTTCCAGGGTGCCCC
AAGGACCTGAAATGACCCTGTGCCTTATTTGAACTAACCAATCAGTTCGCTTCTCGCTTCTGTTCGCGCG
CTTCTGCTCCCCGAGCTCAATAAAAGAGCCCACAACCCCTCACTCGGCGCGCCAGTCCTCCGATTGACTG
AGTCGCCCGGGTACCCGTGTATCCAATAAACCCTCTTGCAGTTGCATCCGACTTGTGGTCTCGCTGTTCC
TTGGGAGGGTCTCCTCTGAGTGATTGACTACCCGTCAGCGGGGGTCTTTCATTTGGGGGCTCGTCCGGGA
TCGGGAGACCCCTGCCCAGGGACCACCGACCCACCACCGGGAGGTAAGCTGGCCAGCAACTTATCTGTGT
CTGTCCGATTGTCTAGTGTCTATGACTGATTTTATGCGCCTGCGTCGGTACTAGTTAGCTAACTAGCTCT
GTATCTGGCGGACCCGTGGTGGAACTGACGAGTTCGGAACACCCGGCCGCAACCCTGGGAGACGTCCCAG
GGACTTCGGGGGCCGTTTTTGTGGCCCGACCTGAGTCCAAAAATCCCGATCGTTTTGGACTCTTTGGTGC
ACCCCCCTAATAGGAGGGATATGTGGTTCTGGTAGGAGACGAGAACCTAAAACAGTTCCCGCCTCCGTCT
GAATTTTTGCTTTCGGTTTGGGACCGAAGCCGCGCCGCGCGTCTTGTCTGCTGCAGCATCGTTCTGTGTT
GTCTCTGTCTGACTGTGTTTCTGTATTTGTCTGAAAATTAGGGCCAGACTGTTACCACTCCCTTAAGTTT
GACCTTAGGTCACTGGAAAGATGTCGAGCGGATCGCTCACAACCAGTCGGTAGATGTCAAGAAGAGACGT
TGGGTTACCTTCTGCTCTGCAGAATGGCCAACCTTTAACGTCGGATGGCCGCGAGACGGCACCTTTAACC
GAGACCTCATCACCCAGGTTAAGATCAAGGTCTTTTCACCTGGCCCGCATGGACACCCAGACCAGGTCCC
CTACATCGTGACCTGGGAAGCCTTGGCTTTTGACCCCCCTCCCTGGGTCAAGCCCTTTGTACACCCTAAG
CCTCCGCCTCCTCTTCCTCCATCCGCCCCGTCTCTCCCCCTTGAACCTCCTCGTTCGACCCCGCCTCGAT
CCTCCCTTTATCCAGCCCTCACTCCTTCTCTAGGCGCCCCCATATGGCCATATGAGATCTTATATGGGGC
ACCCCCGCCCCTTGTAAACTTCCCTGACCCTGACATGACAAGAGTTACTAACAGCCCCTCTCTCCAAGCT
CACTTACAGGCTCTCTACTTAGTCCAGCACGAAGTCTGGAGACCTCTGGCGGCAGCCTACCAAGAACAAC
TGGACCGACCGGTGGTACCTCACCCTTACCGAGTCGGCGACACAGTGTGGGTCCGCCGACACCAGACTAA
GAACCTAGAACCTCGCTGGAAAGGACCTTACACAGTCCTGCTGACCACCCCCACCGCCCTCAAAGTAGAC
GGCATCGCAGCTTGGATACACGCCGCCCACGTGAAGGCTGCCGACCCCGGGGGTGGACCATCCTCTAGAC
TGCCGGATCTAGCTAGTTAATTAAGGATCCGCCACGCCGTGTTGGTGCCACCATGGGTATGGGCCTCGGA
GCCAGAATGTTGGCTACCAGGGTATTTAGCCTAGTTGGCAAGCGAGCAATTTCCACCTCTGTGTGTGTAC
GAGCTCATGAAAGTGTTGTGAAGAGCGAAGACTTTTCGCTCCCAGCTTATATGGATCGGCGTGACCACCC
CTTGCCGGAGGTGGCCCATGTCAAGCACCTGTCTGCCAGCCAGAAGGCATTGAAGGAGAAGGAGAAGGCC
TCCTGGAGCAGCCTCTCCATGGATGAGAAAGTCGAGTTGTATCGCATTAAATTCAAGGAGAGCTTTGCTG
AGATGAACAGGGGCTCGAACGAGTGGAAGACGGTTGTGGGCGGTGCCATGTTCTTCATCGGTTTCACCGC
GCTCGTTATCATGTGGCAGAAGCACTATGTGTACGGCCCCCTCCCGCAAAGCTTTGACAAAGAGTGGGTG
GCCAAGCAGACCAAGAGGATGCTGGACATGAAGGTGAACCCCATCCAGGGCTTAGCCTCCAAGTGGGACT
ACGAAAAGAACGAGTGGAAGAAGTGAGAGCGGCCGCAGGAGGCGGTGGAGGCGGTGCAGGCGACTACAAA
GACCATGACGGTGATTATAAAGATCATGACATTGATTACAAGGATGACGATGACAAGTAATAATAAATTC
CGCCCCCCCCCCCCTCTCCCTCCCCCCCCCCTAACGTTACTGGCCGAAGCCGCTTGGAATAAGGCCGGTG
TGCGTTTGTCTATATGTTATTTTCCACCATATTGCCGTCTTTTGGCAATGTGAGGGCCCGGAAACCTGGC
CCTGTCTTCTTGACGAGCATTCCTAGGGGTCTTTCCCCTCTCGCCAAAGGAATGCAAGGTCTGTTGAATG
TCGTGAAGGAAGCAGTTCCTCTGGAAGCTTCTTGAAGACAAACAACGTCTGTAGCGACCCTTTGCAGGCA
GCGGAACCCCCCACCTGGCGACAGGTGCCTCTGCGGCCAAAAGCCACGTGTATAAGATACACCTGCAAAG
GCGGCACAACCCCAGTGCCACGTTGTGAGTTGGATAGTTGTGGAAAGAGTCAAATGGCTCTCCTCAAGCG
TATTCAACAAGGGGCTGAAGGATGCCCAGAAGGTACCCCATTGTATGGGATCTGATCTGGGGCCTCGGTG
CACATGCTTTACATGTGTTTAGTCGAGGTTAAAAAAACGTCTAGGCCCCCCGAACCACGGGGACGTGGTT
TTCCTTTGAAAAACACGATGATAATATGGCCACAACCATGGTTCCTTTGTCTCAAGAAGAATCCACCCTC
ATTGAAAGAGCAACGGCTACAATCAACAGCATCCCCATCTCTGAAGACTACAGCGTCGCCAGCGCAGCTC
TCTCTAGCGACGGCCGCATCTTCACTGGTGTCAATGTATATCATTTTACTGGGGGACCTTGTGCAGAACT
CGTGGTGCTGGGCACTGCTGCTGCTGCGGCAGCTGGCAACCTGACTTGTATCGTCGCGATCGGAAATGAG
AACAGGGGCATCTTGAGCCCCTGCGGACGGTGCCGACAGGTGCTTCTCGATCTGCATCCTGGGATCAAAG
CCATAGTGAAGGACAGTGATGGACAGCCGACGGCAGTTGGGATTCGTGAATTGCTGCCCTCTGGTTATGT
GTGGGAGGGCTAAGTCGACGATAAAATAAAAGATTTTATTTAGTCTCCAGAAAAAGGGGGGAATGAAAGA
CCCCACCTGTAGGTTTGGCAAGCTAGCTTAAGTAACGCCATTTTGCAAGGCATGGAAAAATACATAACTG
AGAATAGAGAAGTTCAGATCAAGGTCAGGAACAGATGGAACAGCTGAATATGGGCCAAACAGGATATCTG
TGGTAAGCAGTTCCTGCCCCGGCTCAGGGCCAAGAACAGATGGAACAGCTGAATATGGGCCAAACAGGAT
ATCTGTGGTAAGCAGTTCCTGCCCCGGCTCAGGGCCAAGAACAGATGGTCCCCAGATGCGGTCCAGCCCT
CAGCAGTTTCTAGAGAACCATCAGATGTTTCCAGGGTGCCCCAAGGACCTGAAATGACCCTGTGCCTTAT
TTGAACTAACCAATCAGTTCGCTTCTCGCTTCTGTTCGCGCGCTTCTGCTCCCCGAGCTCAATAAAAGAG
CCCACAACCCCTCACTCGGGG
Features (pLannotate 1.2.2; 15 found; start..end, strand, type, name):
    208..260     -  CDS            lacI (fragment): lac repressor; lacI; The lac repressor binds to the lac operator to inhibit transcription in E. coli. This inhibition can be relieved by adding lactose or isopropyl-β-D-thiogalactopyranoside (IPTG).
    443..1031    -  rep_origin     ori: high-copy-number ColE1/pMB1/pBR322/pUC origin of replication
   1195..2055    -  CDS            AmpR: β-lactamase; bla; confers resistance to ampicillin, carbenicillin, and related antibiotics
   2056..2160    -  promoter       AmpR promoter: bla
   2190..2783    +  LTR            LTR: long terminal repeat from Moloney murine leukemia virus
   2846..3045    +  misc_feature   MMLV Ψ: packaging signal of Moloney murine leukemia virus (MMLV)
   3097..3185    +  misc_feature   MESV Ψ (fragment): packaging signal of murine embryonic stem cell virus
   3262..3678    +  CDS            gag (truncated): truncated Moloney murine leukemia virus (MMLV) gag gene lacking the start codon
   3688..4062    +  misc_feature   pol region: Moloney murine leukemia virus (MMLV) pol region containing the splice acceptor site
   4137..4643    +  CDS            COX4I1: COX41_HUMAN - Also known as COX4. Experimental evidence at protein level: Swiss-Prot protein existence level 1. Component of the cytochrome c oxidase, the last enzyme in the mitochondrial electron transport chain which drives oxidative phosphorylation. The respiratory chain contains 3 multisubunit complexes succinate dehydrogenase (complex II, CII), ubiquinol- cytochrome c oxidoreductase (cytochrome b-c1 complex, complex III, CIII) and cytochrome c oxidase (complex IV, CIV), that cooperate to transfer electrons derived from NADH and succinate to molecular oxygen, creating an electrochemical gr
   4682..4747    +  CDS            3xFLAG: three tandem FLAG® epitope tags, followed by an enterokinase cleavage site
   4882..5344    +  misc_feature   IRES: internal ribosome entry site (IRES) of the encephalomyocarditis virus (EMCV)
   5364..5753    +  CDS            BSD: blasticidin S deaminase; Aspergillus terreus BSD; confers resistance to blasticidin
   5802..5923    +  LTR            3' LTR (ΔU3) (fragment): self-inactivating 3' long terminal repeat (LTR) from Moloney murine leukemia virus
   5924..142     +  LTR            LTR (across the origin): long terminal repeat from Moloney murine leukemia virus
