[The description below was written by a language model from this plasmid's Addgene catalogue record and pLannotate feature annotations shown in this document.]
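Description:
pmxs_COX4 is a Moloney murine leukemia virus-based retroviral expression plasmid, built on a pMXs backbone (derived from pMXs_FLAG-SFXN1), for stable expression of human COX4I1 cDNA in mammalian cells. In bacteria it is maintained through a high-copy ColE1/pUC-type origin and an ampicillin resistance gene (β-lactamase with its own promoter). A short lacI fragment in the backbone appears to be a cloning remnant.

The retroviral unit runs from a 5′ MMLV LTR through the Ψ packaging signal, a truncated gag lacking its start codon (an extended packaging region), and a pol segment carrying the splice acceptor. It ends in a 3′ LTR that spans the plasmid origin and is preceded by a fragment annotated as a ΔU3 LTR. No separate internal promoter is annotated, so transcription of the payload presumably comes from the 5′ LTR. The payload is the COX4I1 coding sequence, which encodes a subunit of cytochrome c oxidase (complex IV of the mitochondrial electron transport chain). A 3xFLAG sequence is annotated shortly downstream. The catalogue entry does not mention a tag, so whether the FLAG is fused in frame to COX4 cannot be confirmed from the record. An EMCV IRES then drives translation of blasticidin S deaminase from the same transcript, linking blasticidin selection to expression of the insert.

The cDNA carries silent point mutations in the target site of a COX4 sgRNA, which makes it resistant to Cas9 cutting without changing the protein. This design fits re-expression (rescue) of COX4 in CRISPR knockout cells, after packaging into retrovirus with gag, pol and env supplied in trans.
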