Addgene plasmid #177979: pmxs_COX4
Purpose: Mammalian expression of COX4 cDNA
Depositing lab: David Sabatini & Jessica Spinelli. Depositing organization: Whitehead Institute for Biomedical Research. Publication: Fumarate is a terminal electron acceptor in the mammalian electron transport chain. Spinelli JB, Rosen PC, Sprenger HG, Puszynska AM, Mann JL, Roessler JM, Cangelosi AL, Henne A, Condon KJ, Zhang T, Kunchok T, Lewis CA, Chandel NS, Sabatini DM. Science. 2021 Dec 3;374(6572):1227-1237. doi: 10.1126/science.abi7495. Epub 2021 Dec 2. PubMed 34855504.
Backbone
  Vector backbone: pMXs_FLAG-SFXN1
  Vector type: Mammalian Expression, Retroviral
  Selectable markers: Blasticidin
Growth in bacteria
  Bacterial resistance: Ampicillin, 100 μg/mL
  Growth temperature: 30°C
  Growth strain: NEB Stable
  Copy number: High Copy
Gene/Insert
  Gene/Insert name: COX4 (alt name: COX4I1)
  Species: H. sapiens (human)
  Insert size (bp): 528
  Mutation: Silent point mutations to COX4 sgRNA target
  Entrez Gene: COX4I1 (a.k.a. COX IV-1, COX4, COX4-1, COXIV, COXIV-1, MC4DN16)
  Cloning method: Restriction Enzyme; 5′ cloning site Unknown (unknown if destroyed)
Terms and licenses: Academic/Nonprofit Terms; Industry Terms: Not Available to Industry
How to cite: pmxs_COX4 was a gift from David Sabatini & Jessica Spinelli (Addgene plasmid # 177979 ; http://n2t.net/addgene:177979 ; RRID:Addgene_177979)
