>Addgene plasmid #177979 | pmxs_COX4 | depositor partial sequence | sequence record 345363 | COX4 insert
ATGGGCCTCGGAGCCAGAATGTTGGCTACCAGGGTATTTAGCCTAGTTGGCAAGCGAGCAATTTCCACCT
CTGTGTGTGTACGAGCTCATGAAAGTGTTGTGAAGAGCGAAGACTTTTCGCTCCCAGCTTATATGGATCG
GCGTGACCACCCCTTGCCGGAGGTGGCCCATGTCAAGCACCTGTCTGCCAGCCAGAAGGCATTGAAGGAG
AAGGAGAAGGCCTCCTGGAGCAGCCTCTCCATGGATGAGAAAGTCGAGTTGTATCGCATTAAATTCAAGG
AGAGCTTTGCTGAGATGAACAGGGGCTCGAACGAGTGGAAGACGGTTGTGGGCGGTGCCATGTTCTTCAT
CGGTTTCACCGCGCTCGTTATCATGTGGCAGAAGCACTATGTGTACGGCCCCCTCCCGCAAAGCTTTGAC
AAAGAGTGGGTGGCCAAGCAGACCAAGAGGATGCTGGACATGAAGGTGAACCCCATCCAGGGCTTAGCCT
CCAAGTGGGACTACGAAAAGAACGAGTGGAAGAAGTGA
